Addgene plasmid #116596: pHAGE-PIK3R1-K379E
Purpose: Lentiviral expression of PIK3R1 K379E
Depositing lab: Gordon Mills & Kenneth Scott. Depositing organization: Baylor College of Medicine. Publication: Systematic Functional Annotation of Somatic Mutations in Cancer. Ng PK, Li J, Jeong KJ, Shao S, Chen H, Tsang YH, Sengupta S, Wang Z, Bhavana VH, Tran R, Soewito S, Minussi DC, Moreno D, Kong K, Dogruluk T, Lu H, Gao J, Tokheim C, Zhou DC, Johnson AM, Zeng J, Ip CKM, Ju Z, Wester M, Yu S, Li Y, Vellano CP, Schultz N, Karchin R, Ding L, Lu Y, Cheung LWT, Chen K, Shaw KR, Meric-Bernstam F, Scott KL, Yi S, Sahni N, Liang H, Mills GB. Cancer Cell. 2018 Mar 12;33(3):450-462.e10. doi: 10.1016/j.ccell.2018.01.021. PubMed 29533785.
Backbone
  Vector backbone: pHAGE
  Vector type: Lentiviral
Growth in bacteria
  Bacterial resistance: Ampicillin, 100 μg/mL
  Growth temperature: 37°C
  Growth strain: Stbl3
  Copy number: High Copy
Gene/Insert
  Gene/Insert name: PIK3R1
  Species: H. sapiens (human)
  Mutation: K379E
  Entrez Gene: PIK3R1 (a.k.a. AGM7, GRB1, IMD36, p85, p85-ALPHA, p85alpha)
  Cloning method: Gateway Cloning
Terms and licenses: Academic/Nonprofit Terms; Industry Terms: Not Available to Industry
How to cite: pHAGE-PIK3R1-K379E was a gift from Gordon Mills & Kenneth Scott (Addgene plasmid # 116596 ; http://n2t.net/addgene:116596 ; RRID:Addgene_116596)
