[The description below was written by a language model from this plasmid's Addgene catalogue record and pLannotate feature annotations shown in this document.]
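Description:
pHAGE-PIK3R1-K379E is an HIV-1-derived lentiviral expression plasmid of about 10.7 kb, built on the pHAGE backbone, that delivers a cancer-associated point mutant of human PIK3R1, the p85α regulatory subunit of PI3-kinase. It is propagated in E. coli through a high-copy ColE1/pUC-type origin with ampicillin selection (AmpR/β-lactamase). The viral portion contains a truncated 5' LTR, the Ψ packaging signal with a short gag fragment, the Rev response element for Rev-dependent nuclear export of the genomic RNA, the cPPT/CTS element and a ΔU3 self-inactivating 3' LTR. The plasmid therefore acts as a transfer vector and relies on packaging and envelope functions supplied from other sources. Small fragments annotated as nef, rev, lacI, SV40 ori and SV40 poly(A) appear to be backbone remnants rather than functional units.

Between the LTRs, the constitutive human EF-1α promoter drives the PIK3R1 K379E open reading frame, which was introduced by Gateway recombination and is flanked by attB1 and attB2 sites. A short HA-tag fragment is annotated immediately upstream of the coding sequence and a V5 tag lies downstream of attB2. The record does not state whether either tag is translated in frame with the protein, which for V5 depends on whether the insert retains its stop codon. An EMCV IRES followed by EGFP lets the same transcript produce a fluorescent marker for identifying or sorting transduced cells, and a WPRE enhances transcript expression. No mammalian drug-selection marker is annotated. The construct is intended for stable lentiviral expression of the K379E variant in mammalian cells and was deposited in connection with a systematic functional annotation of somatic cancer mutations.
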