Features (pLannotate 1.2.2; 28 found; start..end, strand, type, name):
    377..634     +  LTR            5' LTR (truncated): truncated 5' long terminal repeat (LTR) from HIV-1
    681..806     +  misc_feature   HIV-1 Ψ: packaging signal of human immunodeficiency virus type 1
    790..1128    +  CDS            HIV-1 gag (fragment): gag protein from human immunodeficiency virus 1; gag
   1303..1536    +  misc_feature   RRE: The Rev response element (RRE) of HIV-1 allows for Rev-dependent mRNA export from the nucleus to the cytoplasm.
   1913..2013    +  CDS            Rev (fragment): human immunodeficiency virus 1 (HIV-1) Rev protein; rev; enhances nuclear export of unspliced and incompletely spliced viral mRNAs
   2058..2175    +  misc_feature   cPPT/CTS: central polypurine tract and central termination sequence of HIV-1
   2223..3401    +  promoter       EF-1α promoter: strong constitutive promoter for human elongation factor EF-1α
   3422..3439    +  protein_bind   attB1 (fragment): mutant version of attB; core recombination site for the Gateway® BP reaction BP Clonase™
   3451..3477    +  CDS            3xHA (fragment): three tandem HA epitope tags
   3478..5646    +  CDS            PIK3R1: P85A_HUMAN - Also known as GRB1. Experimental evidence at protein level: Swiss-Prot protein existence level 1. Binds to activated (phosphorylated) protein-Tyr kinases, through its SH2 domain, and acts as an adapter, mediating the association of the p110 catalytic unit to the plasma membrane. Necessary for the insulin-stimulated increase in glucose uptake and glycogen synthesis in insulin-sensitive tissues. Plays an important role in signaling in response to FGFR1, FGFR2, FGFR3, FGFR4, KITLG/SCF, KIT, PDGFRA and PDGFRB. Likewise, plays a role in ITGB2 signaling (PubMed:17626883, PubMed:19805105
   5649..5672    -  protein_bind   attB2: mutant version of attB; recombination site for the Gateway® BP reaction BP Clonase™
   5725..5766    +  CDS            V5 tag: epitope tag from simian virus 5
   5892..6354    +  misc_feature   IRES: internal ribosome entry site (IRES) of the encephalomyocarditis virus (EMCV)
   6368..7087    +  CDS            EGFP: the original enhanced GFP (Yang et al., 1996) mammalian codon-optimized
   7101..7689    +  misc_feature   WPRE: woodchuck hepatitis virus posttranscriptional regulatory element
   7697..7762    +  CDS            nef (fragment): NEF_HV1Z2 - Experimental evidence at protein level: Swiss-Prot protein existence level 1. Extracellular Nef protein targets CD4(+) T-lymphocytes for apoptosis by interacting with CXCR4 surface receptors. From Human immunodeficiency virus type 1 group M subtype D (isolate Z2/CDC-Z34) (HIV-1).
   7764..7997    +  LTR            3' LTR (ΔU3): self-inactivating 3' long terminal repeat (LTR) from HIV-1
   8202..8306    +  promoter       AmpR promoter: bla
   8307..9167    +  CDS            AmpR: β-lactamase; bla; confers resistance to ampicillin, carbenicillin, and related antibiotics
   9338..9926    +  rep_origin     ori: high-copy-number ColE1/pMB1/pBR322/pUC origin of replication
  10109..10163   +  CDS            lacI (fragment): lac repressor; lacI; The lac repressor binds to the lac operator to inhibit transcription in E. coli. This inhibition can be relieved by adding lactose or isopropyl-β-D-thiogalactopyranoside (IPTG).
  10169..10262   +  rep_origin     SV40 ori (fragment): SV40 origin of replication
  10287..10324   +  CDS            lacI (fragment): lac repressor; lacI; The lac repressor binds to the lac operator to inhibit transcription in E. coli. This inhibition can be relieved by adding lactose or isopropyl-β-D-thiogalactopyranoside (IPTG).
  10337..10358   +  protein_bind   CAP binding site: CAP binding activates transcription in the presence of cAMP. E. coli catabolite activator protein
  10373..10403   +  promoter       lac promoter: promoter for the E. coli lac operon
  10407..10429   +  protein_bind   lac operator (fragment): The lac repressor binds to the lac operator to inhibit transcription in E. coli. This inhibition can be relieved by adding lactose or isopropyl-β-D-thiogalactopyranoside (IPTG). lac repressor encoded by lacI
  10461..10544   +  polyA_signal   SV40 poly(A) signal (fragment): SV40 polyadenylation signal
  10711..329     +  CDS            nef (fragment) (across the origin): NEF_HV1BR - Experimental evidence at protein level: Swiss-Prot protein existence level 1. Extracellular Nef protein targets CD4(+) T-lymphocytes for apoptosis by interacting with CXCR4 surface receptors (PubMed:14990729). From Human immunodeficiency virus type 1 group M subtype B (isolate BRU/LAI) (HIV-1).
>Addgene plasmid #116596 | pHAGE-PIK3R1-K379E | addgene full sequence | sequence record 250656 | Addgene NGS Result
TGGAAGGGCTAATTCACTCCCAAAGAAGACAAGATATCCTTGATCTGTGGATCTACCACACACAAGGCTA
CTTCCCTGATTAGCAGAACTACACACCAGGGCCAGGGGTCAGATATCCACTGACCTTTGGATGGTGCTAC
AAGCTAGTACCAGTTGAGCCAGATAAGGTAGAAGAGGCCAATAAAGGAGAGAACACCAGCTTGTTACACC
CTGTGAGCCTGCATGGGATGGATGACCCGGAGAGAGAAGTGTTAGAGTGGAGGTTTGACAGCCGCCTAGC
ATTTCATCACGTGGCCCGAGAGCTGCATCCGGAGTACTTCAAGAACTGCTGATATCGAGCTTGCTACAAG
GGACTTTCCGCTGGGGACTTTCCAGGGAGGCGTGGCCTGGGCGGGACTGGGGAGTGGCGAGCCCTCAGAT
CCTGCATATAAGCAGCTGCTTTTTGCCTGTACTGGGTCTCTCTGGTTAGACCAGATCTGAGCCTGGGAGC
TCTCTGGCTAACTAGGGAACCCACTGCTTAAGCCTCAATAAAGCTTGCCTTGAGTGCTTCAAGTAGTGTG
TGCCCGTCTGTTGTGTGACTCTGGTAACTAGAGATCCCTCAGACCCTTTTAGTCAGTGTGGAAAATCTCT
AGCAGTGGCGCCCGAACAGGGACTTGAAAGCGAAAGGGAAACCAGAGGAGCTCTCTCGACGCAGGACTCG
GCTTGCTGAAGCGCGCACGGCAAGAGGCGAGGGGCGGCGACTGGTGAGTACGCCAAAAATTTTGACTAGC
GGAGGCTAGAAGGAGAGAGATGGGTGCGAGAGCGTCAGTATTAAGCGGGGGAGAATTAGATCGCGATGGG
AAAAAATTCGGTTAAGGCCAGGGGGAAAGAAAAAATATAAATTAAAACATATAGTATGGGCAAGCAGGGA
GCTAGAACGATTCGCAGTTAATCCTGGCCTGTTAGAAACATCAGAAGGCTGTAGACAAATACTGGGACAG
CTACAACCATCCCTTCAGACAGGATCAGAAGAACTTAGATCATTATATAATACAGTAGCAACCCTCTATT
GTGTGCATCAAAGGATAGAGATAAAAGACACCAAGGAAGCTTTAGACAAGATAGAGGAAGAGCAAAACAA
AAGTAAGACCACCGCACAGCAAGCGGCCGGCCGCTGATCTTCAGACCTGGAGGAGGAGATATGAGGGACA
ATTGGAGAAGTGAATTATATAAATATAAAGTAGTAAAAATTGAACCATTAGGAGTAGCACCCACCAAGGC
AAAGAGAAGAGTGGTGCAGAGAGAAAAAAGAGCAGTGGGAATAGGAGCTTTGTTCCTTGGGTTCTTGGGA
GCAGCAGGAAGCACTATGGGCGCAGCGTCAATGACGCTGACGGTACAGGCCAGACAATTATTGTCTGGTA
TAGTGCAGCAGCAGAACAATTTGCTGAGGGCTATTGAGGCGCAACAGCATCTGTTGCAACTCACAGTCTG
GGGCATCAAGCAGCTCCAGGCAAGAATCCTGGCTGTGGAAAGATACCTAAAGGATCAACAGCTCCTGGGG
ATTTGGGGTTGCTCTGGAAAACTCATTTGCACCACTGCTGTGCCTTGGAATGCTAGTTGGAGTAATAAAT
CTCTGGAACAGATTTGGAATCACACGACCTGGATGGAGTGGGACAGAGAAATTAACAATTACACAAGCTT
AATACACTCCTTAATTGAAGAATCGCAAAACCAGCAAGAAAAGAATGAACAAGAATTATTGGAATTAGAT
AAATGGGCAAGTTTGTGGAATTGGTTTAACATAACAAATTGGCTGTGGTATATAAAATTATTCATAATGA
TAGTAGGAGGCTTGGTAGGTTTAAGAATAGTTTTTGCTGTACTTTCTATAGTGAATAGAGTTAGGCAGGG
ATATTCACCATTATCGTTTCAGACCCACCTCCCAACCCCGAGGGGACCCGACAGGCCCGAAGGAATAGAA
GAAGAAGGTGGAGAGAGAGACAGAGACAGATCCATTCGATTAGTGAACGGATCTCGACGGTATCGCCGAA
TTCACAAATGGCAGTATTCATCCACAATTTTAAAAGAAAAGGGGGGATTGGGGGGTACAGTGCAGGGGAA
AGAATAGTAGACATAATAGCAACAGACATACAAACTAAAGAATTACAAAAACAAATTACAAAAATTCAAA
ATTTTCGGGTTTATTACAGGGACAGCAGAGATCCAGTTTGGACTAGTCGTGAGGCTCCGGTGCCCGTCAG
TGGGCAGAGCGCACATCGCCCACAGTCCCCGAGAAGTTGGGGGGAGGGGTCGGCAATTGAACCGGTGCCT
AGAGAAGGTGGCGCGGGGTAAACTGGGAAAGTGATGTCGTGTACTGGCTCCGCCTTTTTCCCGAGGGTGG
GGGAGAACCGTATATAAGTGCAGTAGTCGCCGTGAACGTTCTTTTTCGCAACGGGTTTGCCGCCAGAACA
CAGGTAAGTGCCGTGTGTGGTTCCCGCGGGCCTGGCCTCTTTACGGGTTATGGCCCTTGCGTGCCTTGAA
TTACTTCCACCTGGCTGCAGTACGTGATTCTTGATCCCGAGCTTCGGGTTGGAAGTGGGTGGGAGAGTTC
GAGGCCTTGCGCTTAAGGAGCCCCTTCGCCTCGTGCTTGAGTTGAGGCCTGGCCTGGGCGCTGGGGCCGC
CGCGTGCGAATCTGGTGGCACCTTCGCGCCTGTCTCGCTGCTTTCGATAAGTCTCTAGCCATTTAAAATT
TTTGATGACCTGCTGCGACGCTTTTTTTCTGGCAAGATAGTCTTGTAAATGCGGGCCAAGATCTGCACAC
TGGTATTTCGGTTTTTGGGGCCGCGGGCGGCGACGGGGCCCGTGCGTCCCAGCGCACATGTTCGGCGAGG
CGGGGCCTGCGAGCGCGGCCACCGAGAATCGGACGGGGGTAGTCTCAAGCTGGCCGGCCTGCTCTGGTGC
CTGGCCTCGCGCCGCCGTGTATCGCCCCGCCCTGGGCGGCAAGGCTGGCCCGGTCGGCACCAGTTGCGTG
AGCGGAAAGATGGCCGCTTCCCGGCCCTGCTGCAGGGAGCTCAAAATGGAGGACGCGGCGCTCGGGAGAG
CGGGCGGGTGAGTCACCCACACAAAGGAAAAGGGCCTTTCCGTCCTCAGCCGTCGCTTCATGTGACTCCA
CGGAGTACCGGGCGCCGTCCAGGCACCTCGATTAGTTCTCGAGCTTTTGGAGTACGTCGTCTTTAGGTTG
GGGGGAGGGGTTTTATGCGATGGAGTTTCCCCACACTGAGTGGGTGGAGACTGAAGTTAGGCCAGCTTGG
CACTTGATGTAATTCTCCTTGGAATTTGCCCTTTTTGAGTTTGGATCTTGGTTCATTCTCAAGCCTCAGA
CAGTGGTTCAAAGTTTTTTTCTTCCATTTCAGGTGTCGTGAAGCGGCCCTGCAGATATCAACAAGTTTGT
ACAAAAAAGTTGGCATGGTTTACCCATACGATGTTCCAGATTACGCTAGTGCTGAGGGGTACCAGTACAG
AGCGCTGTATGATTATAAAAAGGAAAGAGAAGAAGATATTGACTTGCACTTGGGTGACATATTGACTGTG
AATAAAGGGTCCTTAGTAGCTCTTGGATTCAGTGATGGACAGGAAGCCAGGCCTGAAGAAATTGGCTGGT
TAAATGGCTATAATGAAACCACAGGGGAAAGGGGGGACTTTCCGGGAACTTATGTAGAATATATTGGAAG
GAAAAAAATCTCGCCTCCCACACCAAAGCCCCGGCCACCTCGGCCTCTTCCTGTTGCACCAGGTTCTTCG
AAAACTGAAGCAGATGTTGAACAACAAGCTTTGACTCTCCCGGATCTTGCAGAGCAGTTTGCCCCTCCTG
ACATTGCCCCGCCTCTTCTTATCAAGCTCGTGGAAGCCATTGAAAAGAAAGGTCTGGAATGTTCAACTCT
ATACAGAACACAGAGCTCCAGCAACCTGGCAGAATTACGACAGCTTCTTGATTGTGATACACCCTCCGTG
GACTTGGAAATGATCGATGTGCACGTTTTGGCTGACGCTTTCAAACGCTATCTCCTGGACTTACCAAATC
CTGTCATTCCAGCAGCCGTTTACAGTGAAATGATTTCTTTAGCTCCAGAAGTACAAAGCTCCGAAGAATA
TATTCAGCTATTGAAGAAGCTTATTAGGTCGCCTAGCATACCTCATCAGTATTGGCTTACGCTTCAGTAT
TTGTTAAAACATTTCTTCAAGCTCTCTCAAACCTCCAGCAAAAATCTGTTGAATGCAAGAGTACTCTCTG
AAATTTTCAGCCCTATGCTTTTCAGATTCTCAGCAGCCAGCTCTGATAATACTGAAAACCTCATAAAAGT
TATAGAAATTTTAATCTCAACTGAATGGAATGAACGACAGCCTGCACCAGCACTGCCTCCTAAACCACCA
AAACCTACTACTGTAGCCAACAACGGTATGAATAACAATATGTCCTTACAAGATGCTGAATGGTACTGGG
GAGATATCTCGAGGGAAGAAGTGAATGAAAAACTTCGAGATACAGCAGACGGGACCTTTTTGGTACGAGA
TGCGTCTACTAAAATGCATGGTGATTATACTCTTACACTAAGGAAAGGGGGAAATAACGAATTAATCAAA
ATATTTCATCGAGATGGGAAATATGGCTTCTCTGACCCATTAACCTTCAGTTCTGTGGTTGAATTAATAA
ACCACTACCGGAATGAATCTCTAGCTCAGTATAATCCCAAATTGGATGTGAAATTACTTTATCCAGTATC
CAAATACCAACAGGATCAAGTTGTCAAAGAAGATAATATTGAAGCTGTAGGGAAAAAATTACATGAATAT
AACACTCAGTTTCAAGAAAAAAGTCGAGAATATGATAGATTATATGAAGAATATACCCGCACATCCCAGG
AAATCCAAATGAAAAGGACAGCTATTGAAGCATTTAATGAAACCATAAAAATATTTGAAGAACAGTGCCA
GACCCAAGAGCGGTACAGCAAAGAATACATAGAAAAGTTTAAACGTGAAGGCAATGAGAAAGAAATACAA
AGGATTATGCATAATTATGATAAGTTGAAGTCTCGAATCAGTGAAATTATTGACAGTAGAAGAAGATTGG
AAGAAGACTTGAAGAAGCAGGCAGCTGAGTATCGAGAAATTGACAAACGTATGAACAGCATTAAACCAGA
CCTTATCCAGCTGAGAAAGACGAGAGACCAATACTTGATGTGGTTGACTCAAAAAGGTGTTCGGCAAAAG
AAGTTGAACGAGTGGTTGGGCAATGAAAACACTGAAGACCAATATTCACTGGTGGAAGATGATGAAGATT
TGCCCCATCATGATGAGAAGACATGGAATGTTGGAAGCAGCAACCGAAACAAAGCTGAAAACCTGTTGCG
AGGGAAGCGAGATGGCACTTTTCTTGTCCGGGAGAGCAGTAAACAGGGCTGCTATGCCTGCTCTGTAGTG
GTGGACGGCGAAGTAAAGCATTGTGTCATAAACAAAACAGCAACTGGCTATGGCTTTGCCGAGCCCTATA
ACTTGTACAGCTCTCTGAAAGAACTGGTGCTACATTACCAACACACCTCCCTTGTGCAGCACAACGACTC
CCTCAATGTCACACTAGCCTACCCAGTATATGCACAGCAGAGGCGATGCCCAACTTTCTTGTACAAAGTG
GTTGATATCCAGCACAGTGGCGGCCGCTCGAGTCTAGAGGGCCCGCGGTTCGAAGGTAAGCCTATCCCTA
ACCCTCTCCTCGGTCTCGATTCTACGCGTACCGGTTAGTAATGAGATCCCTCCCCCCCCCCTAACGTTAC
TGGCCGAAGCCGCTTGGAATAAGGCCGGTGTGCGTTTGTCTATATGTTATTTTCCACCATATTGCCGTCT
TTTGGCAATGTGAGGGCCCGGAAACCTGGCCCTGTCTTCTTGACGAGCATTCCTAGGGGTCTTTCCCCTC
TCGCCAAAGGAATGCAAGGTCTGTTGAATGTCGTGAAGGAAGCAGTTCCTCTGGAAGCTTCTTGAAGACA
AACAACGTCTGTAGCGACCCTTTGCAGGCAGCGGAACCCCCCACCTGGCGACAGGTGCCTCTGCGGCCAA
AAGCCACGTGTATAAGATACACCTGCAAAGGCGGCACAACCCCAGTGCCACGTTGTGAGTTGGATAGTTG
TGGAAAGAGTCAAATGGCTCTCCTCAAGCGTATTCAACAAGGGGCTGAAGGATGCCCAGAAGGTACCCCA
TTGTATGGGATCTGATCTGGGGCCTCGGTGCACATGCTTTACATGTGTTTAGTCGAGGTTAAAAAAACGT
CTAGGCCCCCCGAACCACGGGGACGTGGTTTTCCTTTGAAAAACACGATGATAATATGGCCACACATATG
GTGAGCAAGGGCGAGGAGCTGTTCACCGGGGTGGTGCCCATCCTGGTCGAGCTGGACGGCGACGTAAACG
GCCACAAGTTCAGCGTGTCCGGCGAGGGCGAGGGCGATGCCACCTACGGCAAGCTGACCCTGAAGTTCAT
CTGCACCACCGGCAAGCTGCCCGTGCCCTGGCCCACCCTCGTGACCACCCTGACCTACGGCGTGCAGTGC
TTCAGCCGCTACCCCGACCACATGAAGCAGCACGACTTCTTCAAGTCCGCCATGCCCGAAGGCTACGTCC
AGGAGCGCACCATCTTCTTCAAGGACGACGGCAACTACAAGACCCGCGCCGAGGTGAAGTTCGAGGGCGA
CACCCTGGTGAACCGCATCGAGCTGAAGGGCATCGACTTCAAGGAGGACGGCAACATCCTGGGGCACAAG
CTGGAGTACAACTACAACAGCCACAACGTCTATATCATGGCCGACAAGCAGAAGAACGGCATCAAGGTGA
ACTTCAAGATCCGCCACAACATCGAGGACGGCAGCGTGCAGCTCGCCGACCACTACCAGCAGAACACCCC
CATCGGCGACGGCCCCGTGCTGCTGCCCGACAACCACTACCTGAGCACCCAGTCCGCCCTGAGCAAAGAC
CCCAACGAGAAGCGCGATCACATGGTCCTGCTGGAGTTCGTGACCGCCGCCGGGATCACTCTCGGCATGG
ACGAGCTGTACAAGTAAATCGATAGATCCTAATCAACCTCTGGATTACAAAATTTGTGAAAGATTGACTG
GTATTCTTAACTATGTTGCTCCTTTTACGCTATGTGGATACGCTGCTTTAATGCCTTTGTATCATGCTAT
TGCTTCCCGTATGGCTTTCATTTTCTCCTCCTTGTATAAATCCTGGTTGCTGTCTCTTTATGAGGAGTTG
TGGCCCGTTGTCAGGCAACGTGGCGTGGTGTGCACTGTGTTTGCTGACGCAACCCCCACTGGTTGGGGCA
TTGCCACCACCTGTCAGCTCCTTTCCGGGACTTTCGCTTTCCCCCTCCCTATTGCCACGGCGGAACTCAT
CGCCGCCTGCCTTGCCCGCTGCTGGACAGGGGCTCGGCTGTTGGGCACTGACAATTCCGTGGTGTTGTCG
GGGAAATCATCGTCCTTTCCTTGGCTGCTCGCCTGTGTTGCCACCTGGATTCTGCGCGGGACGTCCTTCT
GCTACGTCCCTTCGGCCCTCAATCCAGCGGACCTTCCTTCCCGCGGCCTGCTGCCGGCTCTGCGGCCTCT
TCCGCGTCTTCGCCTTCGCCCTCAGACGAGTCGGATCTCCCTTTGGGCCGCCTCCCCGCCTGAGATCCTT
TAAGACCAATGACTTACAAGGCAGCTGTAGATCTTAGCCACTTTTTAAAAGAAAAGGGGGGACTGGAAGG
GCTAATTCACTCCCAACGAAGACAAGATCTGCTTTTTGCTTGTACTGGGTCTCTCTGGTTAGACCAGATC
TGAGCCTGGGAGCTCTCTGGCTAACTAGGGAACCCACTGCTTAAGCCTCAATAAAGCTTGCCTTGAGTGC
TTCAAGTAGTGTGTGCCCGTCTGTTGTGTGACTCTGGTAACTAGAGATCCCTCAGACCCTTTTAGTCAGT
GTGGAAAATCTCTAGCAGTAGTAGTTCATGTCATCTTATTATTCAGTATTTATAACTTGCAAAGAAATGA
ATATCAGAGAGTGAGAGGCCCGGGTTAATTAAGGAAAGGGCTAGATCATTCTTGAAGACGAAAGGGCCTC
GTGATACGCCTATTTTTATAGGTTAATGTCATGATAATAATGGTTTCTTAGACGTCAGGTGGCACTTTTC
GGGGAAATGTGCGCGGAACCCCTATTTGTTTATTTTTCTAAATACATTCAAATATGTATCCGCTCATGAG
ACAATAACCCTGATAAATGCTTCAATAATATTGAAAAAGGAAGAGTATGAGTATTCAACATTTCCGTGTC
GCCCTTATTCCCTTTTTTGCGGCATTTTGCCTTCCTGTTTTTGCTCACCCAGAAACGCTGGTGAAAGTAA
AAGATGCTGAAGATCAGTTGGGTGCACGAGTGGGTTACATCGAACTGGATCTCAACAGCGGTAAGATCCT
TGAGAGTTTTCGCCCCGAAGAACGTTTTCCAATGATGAGCACTTTTAAAGTTCTGCTATGTGGCGCGGTA
TTATCCCGTGTTGACGCCGGGCAAGAGCAACTCGGTCGCCGCATACACTATTCTCAGAATGACTTGGTTG
AGTACTCACCAGTCACAGAAAAGCATCTTACGGATGGCATGACAGTAAGAGAATTATGCAGTGCTGCCAT
AACCATGAGTGATAACACTGCGGCCAACTTACTTCTGACAACGATCGGAGGACCGAAGGAGCTAACCGCT
TTTTTGCACAACATGGGGGATCATGTAACTCGCCTTGATCGTTGGGAACCGGAGCTGAATGAAGCCATAC
CAAACGACGAGCGTGACACCACGATGCCTGTAGCAATGGCAACAACGTTGCGCAAACTATTAACTGGCGA
ACTACTTACTCTAGCTTCCCGGCAACAATTAATAGACTGGATGGAGGCGGATAAAGTTGCAGGACCACTT
CTGCGCTCGGCCCTTCCGGCTGGCTGGTTTATTGCTGATAAATCTGGAGCCGGTGAGCGTGGGTCTCGCG
GTATCATTGCAGCACTGGGGCCAGATGGTAAGCCCTCCCGTATCGTAGTTATCTACACGACGGGGAGTCA
GGCAACTATGGATGAACGAAATAGACAGATCGCTGAGATAGGTGCCTCACTGATTAAGCATTGGTAACTG
TCAGACCAAGTTTACTCATATATACTTTAGATTGATTTAAAACTTCATTTTTAATTTAAAAGGATCTAGG
TGAAGATCCTTTTTGATAATCTCATGACCAAAATCCCTTAACGTGAGTTTTCGTTCCACTGAGCGTCAGA
CCCCGTAGAAAAGATCAAAGGATCTTCTTGAGATCCTTTTTTTCTGCGCGTAATCTGCTGCTTGCAAACA
AAAAAACCACCGCTACCAGCGGTGGTTTGTTTGCCGGATCAAGAGCTACCAACTCTTTTTCCGAAGGTAA
CTGGCTTCAGCAGAGCGCAGATACCAAATACTGTTCTTCTAGTGTAGCCGTAGTTAGGCCACCACTTCAA
GAACTCTGTAGCACCGCCTACATACCTCGCTCTGCTAATCCTGTTACCAGTGGCTGCTGCCAGTGGCGAT
AAGTCGTGTCTTACCGGGTTGGACTCAAGACGATAGTTACCGGATAAGGCGCAGCGGTCGGGCTGAACGG
GGGGTTCGTGCACACAGCCCAGCTTGGAGCGAACGACCTACACCGAACTGAGATACCTACAGCGTGAGCT
ATGAGAAAGCGCCACGCTTCCCGAAGGGAGAAAGGCGGACAGGTATCCGGTAAGCGGCAGGGTCGGAACA
GGAGAGCGCACGAGGGAGCTTCCAGGGGGAAACGCCTGGTATCTTTATAGTCCTGTCGGGTTTCGCCACC
TCTGACTTGAGCGTCGATTTTTGTGATGCTCGTCAGGGGGGCGGAGCCTATGGAAAAACGCCAGCAACGC
GGCCTTTTTACGGTTCCTGGCCTTTTGCTGGCCTTTTGCTCACATGTTCTTTCCTGCGTTATCCCCTGAT
TCTGTGGATAACCGTATTACCGCCTTTGAGTGAGCTGATACCGCTCGCCGCAGCCGAACGACCGAGCGCA
GCGAGTCAGTGAGCGAGGAAGCGGAAGAGCGCCCAATACGCAAACCGCCTCTCCCCGCGCGTTGGCCGAT
TCATTAATGCAGCAAGCTCATGGCTGACTAATTTTTTTTATTTATGCAGAGGCCGAGGCCGCCTCGGCCT
CTGAGCTATTCCAGAAGTAGTGAGGAGGCTTTTTTGGAGGCCTAGGCTTTTGCAAAAAGCTCCCCGTGGC
ACGACAGGTTTCCCGACTGGAAAGCGGGCAGTGAGCGCAACGCAATTAATGTGAGTTAGCTCACTCATTA
GGCACCCCAGGCTTTACACTTTATGCTTCCGGCTCGTATGTTGTGTGGAATTGTGAGCGGATAACAATTT
CACACAGGAAACAGCTATGACATGATTACGAATTTCACAAATAAAGCATTTTTTTCACTGCATTCTAGTT
GTGGTTTGTCCAAACTCATCAATGTATCTTATCATGTCTGGATCAACTGGATAACTCAAGCTAACCAAAA
TCATCCCAAACTTCCCACCCCATACCCTATTACCACTGCCAATTACCTGTGGTTTCATTTACTCTAAACC
TGTGATTCCTCTGAATTATTTTCATTTTAAAGAAATTGTATTTGTTAAATATGTACTACAAACTTAGTAG
T
