>Addgene plasmid #116596 | pHAGE-PIK3R1-K379E | depositor partial sequence | sequence record 219471 | insert
ATGAGTGCTGAGGGGTACCAGTACAGAGCGCTGTATGATTATAAAAAGGAAAGAGAAGAAGATATTGACT
TGCACTTGGGTGACATATTGACTGTGAATAAAGGGTCCTTAGTAGCTCTTGGATTCAGTGATGGACAGGA
AGCCAGGCCTGAAGAAATTGGCTGGTTAAATGGCTATAATGAAACCACAGGGGAAAGGGGGGACTTTCCG
GGAACTTATGTAGAATATATTGGAAGGAAAAAAATCTCGCCTCCCACACCAAAGCCCCGGCCACCTCGGC
CTCTTCCTGTTGCACCAGGTTCTTCGAAAACTGAAGCAGATGTTGAACAACAAGCTTTGACTCTCCCGGA
TCTTGCAGAGCAGTTTGCCCCTCCTGACATTGCCCCGCCTCTTCTTATCAAGCTCGTGGAAGCCATTGAA
AAGAAAGGTCTGGAATGTTCAACTCTATACAGAACACAGAGCTCCAGCAACCTGGCAGAATTACGACAGC
TTCTTGATTGTGATACACCCTCCGTGGACTTGGAAATGATCGATGTGCACGTTTTGGCTGACGCTTTCAA
ACGCTATCTCCTGGACTTACCAAATCCTGTCATTCCAGCAGCCGTTTACAGTGAAATGATTTCTTTAGCT
CCAGAAGTACAAAGCTCCGAAGAATATATTCAGCTATTGAAGAAGCTTATTAGGTCGCCTAGCATACCTC
ATCAGTATTGGCTTACGCTTCAGTATTTGTTAAAACATTTCTTCAAGCTCTCTCAAACCTCCAGCAAAAA
TCTGTTGAATGCAAGAGTACTCTCTGAAATTTTCAGCCCTATGCTTTTCAGATTCTCAGCAGCCAGCTCT
GATAATACTGAAAACCTCATAAAAGTTATAGAAATTTTAATCTCAACTGAATGGAATGAACGACAGCCTG
CACCAGCACTGCCTCCTAAACCACCAAAACCTACTACTGTAGCCAACAACGGTATGAATAACAATATGTC
CTTACAAGATGCTGAATGGTACTGGGGAGATATCTCGAGGGAAGAAGTGAATGAAAAACTTCGAGATACA
GCAGACGGGACCTTTTTGGTACGAGATGCGTCTACTAAAATGCATGGTGATTATACTCTTACACTAAGGA
AAGGGGGAAATAACGAATTAATCAAAATATTTCATCGAGATGGGAAATATGGCTTCTCTGACCCATTAAC
CTTCAGTTCTGTGGTTGAATTAATAAACCACTACCGGAATGAATCTCTAGCTCAGTATAATCCCAAATTG
GATGTGAAATTACTTTATCCAGTATCCAAATACCAACAGGATCAAGTTGTCAAAGAAGATAATATTGAAG
CTGTAGGGAAAAAATTACATGAATATAACACTCAGTTTCAAGAAAAAAGTCGAGAATATGATAGATTATA
TGAAGAATATACCCGCACATCCCAGGAAATCCAAATGAAAAGGACAGCTATTGAAGCATTTAATGAAACC
ATAAAAATATTTGAAGAACAGTGCCAGACCCAAGAGCGGTACAGCAAAGAATACATAGAAAAGTTTAAAC
GTGAAGGCAATGAGAAAGAAATACAAAGGATTATGCATAATTATGATAAGTTGAAGTCTCGAATCAGTGA
AATTATTGACAGTAGAAGAAGATTGGAAGAAGACTTGAAGAAGCAGGCAGCTGAGTATCGAGAAATTGAC
AAACGTATGAACAGCATTAAACCAGACCTTATCCAGCTGAGAAAGACGAGAGACCAATACTTGATGTGGT
TGACTCAAAAAGGTGTTCGGCAAAAGAAGTTGAACGAGTGGTTGGGCAATGAAAACACTGAAGACCAATA
TTCACTGGTGGAAGATGATGAAGATTTGCCCCATCATGATGAGAAGACATGGAATGTTGGAAGCAGCAAC
CGAAACAAAGCTGAAAACCTGTTGCGAGGGAAGCGAGATGGCACTTTTCTTGTCCGGGAGAGCAGTAAAC
AGGGCTGCTATGCCTGCTCTGTAGTGGTGGACGGCGAAGTAAAGCATTGTGTCATAAACAAAACAGCAAC
TGGCTATGGCTTTGCCGAGCCCTATAACTTGTACAGCTCTCTGAAAGAACTGGTGCTACATTACCAACAC
ACCTCCCTTGTGCAGCACAACGACTCCCTCAATGTCACACTAGCCTACCCAGTATATGCACAGCAGAGGC
GATG
